Addgene plasmid #236469: pBABE FLAG HA p100 (Ser707/711Ala)
Purpose: stable expression of p100 using virus infection
Depositing lab: Michele Pagano. Depositing organization: NYU Grossman School of Medicine. Publication: Fbxw7alpha- and GSK3-mediated degradation of p100 is a pro-survival mechanism in multiple myeloma. Busino L, Millman SE, Scotto L, Kyratsous CA, Basrur V, O'Connor O, Hoffmann A, Elenitoba-Johnson KS, Pagano M. Nat Cell Biol. 2012 Mar 4;14(4):375-85. doi: 10.1038/ncb2463. PubMed 22388891.
Backbone
  Vector backbone: pBABE
  Vector type: Mammalian Expression
Growth in bacteria
  Bacterial resistance: Ampicillin, 100 μg/mL
  Growth temperature: 37°C
  Growth strain: DH5alpha
  Copy number: High Copy
Gene/Insert
  Gene/Insert name: p100
  Species: H. sapiens (human)
  Mutation: Ser707/711Ala
  Entrez Gene: NFKB2 (a.k.a. CVID10, H2TF1, LYT-10, LYT10, NF-kB2, p100, p49/p100, p52)
  Cloning method: Restriction Enzyme; 5′ cloning site Unknown (unknown if destroyed)
Terms and licenses: Academic/Nonprofit Terms; Industry Terms: Not Available to Industry
How to cite: pBABE FLAG HA p100 (Ser707/711Ala) was a gift from Michele Pagano (Addgene plasmid # 236469 ; http://n2t.net/addgene:236469 ; RRID:Addgene_236469)
