[The description below was written by a language model from this plasmid's Addgene catalogue record and pLannotate feature annotations shown in this document.]
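Description:
pBABE FLAG HA p100 (Ser707/711Ala) is a Moloney murine leukemia virus–based retroviral vector of about 7.9 kb, built on the pBABE backbone, for stable expression of a mutant human NFKB2 (p100) in mammalian cells by viral infection. In bacteria it is maintained as a high-copy plasmid through a ColE1/pUC-type origin and selected with ampicillin via the β-lactamase gene and its native promoter.

The proviral portion runs from the 5′ MoMLV LTR through a packaging signal (annotated as an MESV Ψ fragment) and a truncated gag segment lacking its start codon, which together allow the transcript to be packaged into virions when the plasmid is introduced into a packaging cell line. No separate internal promoter is annotated upstream of the insert, consistent with the usual pBABE design in which the 5′ LTR drives the gene of interest. A FLAG epitope is detected just upstream of the full-length NFKB2 coding sequence. The name also indicates an HA tag, and there is a short unannotated gap between FLAG and NFKB2 where it could lie, but the feature table does not identify it. Downstream, an SV40 enhancer/early promoter drives puromycin N-acetyltransferase, allowing selection of transduced cells, followed by the 3′ LTR. The small lacI fragment appears to be backbone remnant.

The insert carries serine-to-alanine substitutions at residues 707 and 711. The associated publication title concerns Fbxw7α- and GSK3-mediated degradation of p100 in multiple myeloma, suggesting this non-phosphorylatable mutant is used to study that degradation pathway, though the record does not spell out the mutations' effect.
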