Features (pLannotate 1.2.2; 13 found; start..end, strand, type, name):
    129..728     +  CDS            PuroR: puromycin N-acetyltransferase; pac from Streptomyces alboniger; confers resistance to puromycin
    827..948     +  LTR            3' LTR (ΔU3) (fragment): self-inactivating 3' long terminal repeat (LTR) from Moloney murine leukemia virus
    949..1418    +  LTR            LTR: long terminal repeat from Moloney murine leukemia virus
   1484..1536    -  CDS            lacI (fragment): lac repressor; lacI; The lac repressor binds to the lac operator to inhibit transcription in E. coli. This inhibition can be relieved by adding lactose or isopropyl-β-D-thiogalactopyranoside (IPTG).
   1719..2307    -  rep_origin     ori: high-copy-number ColE1/pMB1/pBR322/pUC origin of replication
   2467..3327    -  CDS            AmpR: β-lactamase; bla; confers resistance to ampicillin, carbenicillin, and related antibiotics
   3328..3432    -  promoter       AmpR promoter: bla
   3463..3932    +  LTR            LTR: long terminal repeat from Moloney murine leukemia virus
   4056..4330    +  misc_feature   MESV Ψ (fragment): packaging signal of murine embryonic stem cell virus
   4397..4813    +  CDS            gag (truncated): truncated Moloney murine leukemia virus (MMLV) gag gene lacking the start codon
   4845..4865    +  CDS            FLAG (fragment): FLAG® epitope tag, followed by an enterokinase cleavage site
   4917..7616    +  CDS            NFKB2: NFKB2_HUMAN - Also known as LYT10. Experimental evidence at protein level: Swiss-Prot protein existence level 1. NF-kappa-B is a pleiotropic transcription factor present in almost all cell types and is the endpoint of a series of signal transduction events that are initiated by a vast array of stimuli related to many biological processes such as inflammation, immunity, differentiation, cell growth, tumorigenesis and apoptosis. NF-kappa-B is a homo- or heterodimeric complex formed by the Rel-like domain- containing proteins RELA/p65, RELB, NFKB1/p105, NFKB1/p50, REL and NFKB2/p52. The dimers bi
   7654..119     +  promoter       SV40 promoter (across the origin): SV40 enhancer and early promoter
>Addgene plasmid #236469 | pBABE FLAG HA p100 (Ser707/711Ala) | addgene full sequence | sequence record 473617 | Addgene NGS Result
ATTCTCCGCCCCATGGCTGACTAATTTTTTTTATTTATGCAGAGGCCGAGGCCGCCTCGGCCTCTGAGCT
ATTCCAGAAGTAGTGAGGAGGCTTTTTTGGAGGCCTAGGCTTTTGCAAAAAGCTTACCATGACCGAGTAC
AAGCCCACGGTGCGCCTCGCCACCCGCGACGACGTCCCCAGGGCCGTACGCACCCTCGCCGCCGCGTTCG
CCGACTACCCCGCCACGCGCCACACCGTCGATCCGGACCGCCACATCGAGCGGGTCACCGAGCTGCAAGA
ACTCTTCCTCACGCGCGTCGGGCTCGACATCGGCAAGGTGTGGGTCGCGGACGACGGCGCCGCGGTGGCG
GTCTGGACCACGCCGGAGAGCGTCGAAGCGGGGGCGGTGTTCGCCGAGATCGGCCCGCGCATGGCCGAGT
TGAGCGGTTCCCGGCTGGCCGCGCAGCAACAGATGGAAGGCCTCCTGGCGCCGCACCGGCCCAAGGAGCC
CGCGTGGTTCCTGGCCACCGTCGGCGTCTCGCCCGACCACCAGGGCAAGGGTCTGGGCAGCGCCGTCGTG
CTCCCCGGAGTGGAGGCGGCCGAGCGCGCCGGGGTGCCCGCCTTCCTGGAGACCTCCGCGCCCCGCAACC
TCCCCTTCTACGAGCGGCTCGGCTTCACCGTCACCGCCGACGTCGAGGTGCCCGAAGGACCGCGCACCTG
GTGCATGACCCGCAAGCCCGGTGCCTGACGCCCGCCCCACGACCCGCAGCGCCCGACCGAAAGGAGCGCA
CGACCCCATGCATCGATAAAATAAAAGATTTTATTTAGTCTCCAGAAAAAGGGGGGAATGAAAGACCCCA
CCTGTAGGTTTGGCAAGCTAGCTTAAGTAACGCCATTTTGCAAGGCATGGAAAAATACATAACTGAGAAT
AGAGAAGTTCAGATCAAGGTCAGGAACAGATGGAACAGCTGAATATGGGCCAAACAGGATATCTGTGGTA
AGCAGTTCCTGCCCCGGCTCAGGGCCAAGAACAGATGGAACAGCTGAATATGGGCCAAACAGGATATCTG
TGGTAAGCAGTTCCTGCCCCGGCTCAGGGCCAAGAACAGATGGTCCCCAGATGCGGTCCAGCCCTCAGCA
GTTTCTAGAGAACCATCAGATGTTTCCAGGGTGCCCCAAGGACCTGAAATGACCCTGTGCCTTATTTGAA
CTAACCAATCAGTTCGCTTCTCGCTTCTGTTCGCGCGCTTCTGCTCCCCGAGCTCAATAAAAGAGCCCAC
AACCCCTCACTCGGGGCGCCAGTCCTCCGATTGACTGAGTCGCCCGGGTACCCGTGTATCCAATAAACCC
TCTTGCAGTTGCATCCGACTTGTGGTCTCGCTGTTCCTTGGGAGGGTCTCCTCTGAGTGATTGACTACCC
GTCAGCGGGGGTCTTTCACATGCAGCATGTATCAAAATTAATTTGGTTTTTTTTCTTAAGTATTTACATT
AAATGGCCATAGTTGCATTAATGAATCGGCCAACGCGCGGGGAGAGGCGGTTTGCGTATTGGGCGCTCTT
CCGCTTCCTCGCTCACTGACTCGCTGCGCTCGGTCGTTCGGCTGCGGCGAGCGGTATCAGCTCACTCAAA
GGCGGTAATACGGTTATCCACAGAATCAGGGGATAACGCAGGAAAGAACATGTGAGCAAAAGGCCAGCAA
AAGGCCAGGAACCGTAAAAAGGCCGCGTTGCTGGCGTTTTTCCATAGGCTCCGCCCCCCTGACGAGCATC
ACAAAAATCGACGCTCAAGTCAGAGGTGGCGAAACCCGACAGGACTATAAAGATACCAGGCGTTTCCCCC
TGGAAGCTCCCTCGTGCGCTCTCCTGTTCCGACCCTGCCGCTTACCGGATACCTGTCCGCCTTTCTCCCT
TCGGGAAGCGTGGCGCTTTCTCATAGCTCACGCTGTAGGTATCTCAGTTCGGTGTAGGTCGTTCGCTCCA
AGCTGGGCTGTGTGCACGAACCCCCCGTTCAGCCCGACCGCTGCGCCTTATCCGGTAACTATCGTCTTGA
GTCCAACCCGGTAAGACACGACTTATCGCCACTGGCAGCAGCCACTGGTAACAGGATTAGCAGAGCGAGG
TATGTAGGCGGTGCTACAGAGTTCTTGAAGTGGTGGCCTAACTACGGCTACACTAGAAGAACAGTATTTG
GTATCTGCGCTCTGCTGAAGCCAGTTACCTTCGGAAAAAGAGTTGGTAGCTCTTGATCCGGCAAACAAAC
CACCGCTGGTAGCGGTGGTTTTTTTGTTTGCAAGCAGCAGATTACGCGCAGAAAAAAAGGATCTCAAGAA
GATCCTTTGATCTTTTCTACGGGGTCTGACGCTCAGTGGAACGAAAACTCACGTTAAGGGATTTTGGTCA
TGAGATTATCAAAAAGGATCTTCACCTAGATCCTTTTGCGGCCGCAAATCAATCTAAAGTATATATGAGT
AAACTTGGTCTGACAGTTACCAATGCTTAATCAGTGAGGCACCTATCTCAGCGATCTGTCTATTTCGTTC
ATCCATAGTTGCCTGACTCCCCGTCGTGTAGATAACTACGATACGGGAGGGCTTACCATCTGGCCCCAGT
GCTGCAATGATACCGCGAGACCCACGCTCACCGGCTCCAGATTTATCAGCAATAAACCAGCCAGCCGGAA
GGGCCGAGCGCAGAAGTGGTCCTGCAACTTTATCCGCCTCCATCCAGTCTATTAATTGTTGCCGGGAAGC
TAGAGTAAGTAGTTCGCCAGTTAATAGTTTGCGCAACGTTGTTGCCATTGCTACAGGCATCGTGGTGTCA
CGCTCGTCGTTTGGTATGGCTTCATTCAGCTCCGGTTCCCAACGATCAAGGCGAGTTACATGATCCCCCA
TGTTGTGCAAAAAAGCGGTTAGCTCCTTCGGTCCTCCGATCGTTGTCAGAAGTAAGTTGGCCGCAGTGTT
ATCACTCATGGTTATGGCAGCACTGCATAATTCTCTTACTGTCATGCCATCCGTAAGATGCTTTTCTGTG
ACTGGTGAGTACTCAACCAAGTCATTCTGAGAATAGTGTATGCGGCGACCGAGTTGCTCTTGCCCGGCGT
CAATACGGGATAATACCGCGCCACATAGCAGAACTTTAAAAGTGCTCATCATTGGAAAACGTTCTTCGGG
GCGAAAACTCTCAAGGATCTTACCGCTGTTGAGATCCAGTTCGATGTAACCCACTCGTGCACCCAACTGA
TCTTCAGCATCTTTTACTTTCACCAGCGTTTCTGGGTGAGCAAAAACAGGAAGGCAAAATGCCGCAAAAA
AGGGAATAAGGGCGACACGGAAATGTTGAATACTCATACTCTTCCTTTTTCAATATTATTGAAGCATTTA
TCAGGGTTATTGTCTCATGAGCGGATACATATTTGAATGTATTTAGAAAAATAAACAAATAGGGGTTCCG
CGCACATTTCCCCGAAAAGTGCCACCTGCAGCCTGAATATGGGCCAAACAGGATATCTGTGGTAAGCAGT
TCCTGCCCCGGCTCAGGGCCAAGAACAGATGGAACAGCTGAATATGGGCCAAACAGGATATCTGTGGTAA
GCAGTTCCTGCCCCGGCTCAGGGCCAAGAACAGATGGTCCCCAGATGCGGTCCAGCCCTCAGCAGTTTCT
AGAGAACCATCAGATGTTTCCAGGGTGCCCCAAGGACCTGAAATGACCCTGTGCCTTATTTGAACTAACC
AATCAGTTCGCTTCTCGCTTCTGTTCGCGCGCTTCTGCTCCCCGAGCTCAATAAAAGAGCCCACAACCCC
TCACTCGGGGCGCCAGTCCTCCGATTGACTGAGTCGCCCGGGTACCCGTGTATCCAATAAACCCTCTTGC
AGTTGCATCCGACTTGTGGTCTCGCTGTTCCTTGGGAGGGTCTCCTCTGAGTGATTGACTACCCGTCAGC
GGGGGTCTTTCATTTGGGGGCTCGTCCGGGATCGGGAGACCCCTGCCCAGGGACCACCGACCCACCACCG
GGAGGCAAGCTGGCCAGCAACTTATCTGTGTCTGTCCGATTGTCTAGTGTCTATGACTGATTTTATGCGC
CTGCGTCGGTACTAGTTAGCTAACTAGCTCTGTATCTGGCGGACCCGTGGTGGAACTGACGAGTTCTGAA
CACCCGGCCGCAACCCTGGGAGACGTCCCAGGGACTTTGGGGGCCGTTTTTGTGGCCCGACCTGAGGAAG
GGAGTCGATGTGGAATCCGACCCCGTCAGGATATGTGGTTCTGGTAGGAGACGAGAACCTAAAACAGTTC
CCGCCTCCGTCTGAATTTTTGCTTTCGGTTTGGAACCGAAGCCGCGCGTCTTGTCTGCTGCAGCGCTGCA
GCATCGTTCTGTGTTGTCTCTGTCTGACTGTGTTTCTGTATTTGTCTGAAAATTAGGGCCAGACTGTTAC
CACTCCCTTAAGTTTGACCTTAGGTCACTGGAAAGATGTCGAGCGGATCGCTCACAACCAGTCGGTAGAT
GTCAAGAAGAGACGTTGGGTTACCTTCTGCTCTGCAGAATGGCCAACCTTTAACGTCGGATGGCCGCGAG
ACGGCACCTTTAACCGAGACCTCATCACCCAGGTTAAGATCAAGGTCTTTTCACCTGGCCCGCATGGACA
CCCAGACCAGGTCCCCTACATCGTGACCTGGGAAGCCTTGGCTTTTGACCCCCCTCCCTGGGTCAAGCCC
TTTGTACACCCTAAGCCTCCGCCTCCTCTTCCTCCATCCGCCCCGTCTCTCCCCCTTGAACCTCCTCGTT
CGACCCCGCCTCGATCCTCCCTTTATCCAGCCCTCACTCCTTCTCTAGGCGCCGGCCGGATCCTCCGCTC
GATGAACCATGGACTACAAGGACGACGATGACAAGCTCGATGGAGGATACCCCTACGACGTGCCCGACTA
CGCCGAAGGAAGATCCATGGAGAGTTGCTACAACCCAGGTCTGGATGGTATTATTGAATATGATGATTTC
AAATTGAACTCCTCCATTGTGGAACCCAAGGAGCCAGCCCCAGAAACAGCTGATGGCCCCTACCTGGTGA
TCGTGGAACAGCCTAAGCAGAGAGGCTTCCGATTTCGATATGGCTGTGAAGGCCCCTCCCATGGAGGACT
GCCCGGTGCCTCCAGTGAGAAGGGCCGAAAGACCTATCCCACCGTCAAGATCTGTAACTACGAGGGACCA
GCCAAGATCGAGGTGGACCTGGTAACACACAGTGACCCACCTCGTGCTCATGCCCACAGTCTGGTGGGCA
AGCAATGCTCGGAGCTGGGGATCTGCGCCGTTTCTGTGGGGCCCAAGGACATGACTGCCCAATTTAACAA
CCTGGGTGTCCTGCATGTGACTAAGAAGAACATGATGGGGACTATGATACAAAAACTTCAGAGGCAGCGG
CTCCGCTCTAGGCCCCAGGGCCTTACGGAGGCCGAGCAGCGGGAGCTGGAGCAAGAGGCCAAAGAACTGA
AGAAGGTGATGGATCTGAGTATAGTGCGGCTGCGCTTCTCTGCCTTCCTTAGAGCCAGTGATGGCTCCTT
CTCCCTGCCCCTGAAGCCAGTCATCTCCCAGCCCATCCATGACAGCAAATCTCCGGGGGCATCAAACCTG
AAGATTTCTCGAATGGACAAGACAGCAGGCTCTGTGCGGGGTGGAGATGAAGTTTATCTGCTTTGTGACA
AGGTGCAGAAAGATGACATTGAGGTTCGGTTCTATGAGGATGATGAGAATGGATGGCAGGCCTTTGGGGA
CTTCTCTCCCACAGATGTGCATAAACAGTATGCCATTGTGTTCCGGACACCCCCCTATCACAAGATGAAG
ATTGAGCGGCCTGTAACAGTGTTTCTGCAACTGAAACGCAAGCGAGGAGGGGACGTGTCTGATTCCAAAC
AGTTCACCTATTACCCTCTGGTGGAAGACAAGGAAGAGGTGCAGCGGAAGCGGAGGAAGGCCTTGCCCAC
CTTCTCCCAGCCCTTCGGGGGTGGCTCCCACATGGGTGGAGGCTCTGGGGGTGCAGCCGGGGGCTACGGA
GGAGCTGGAGGAGGTGGCAGCCTCGGTTTCTTCCCCTCCTCCCTGGCCTACAGCCCCTACCAGTCCGGCG
CGGGCCCCATGGGCTGCTACCCGGGAGGCGGGGGCGGGGCGCAGATGGCCGCCACGGTGCCCAGCAGGGA
CTCCGGGGAGGAAGCCGCGGAGCCGAGCGCCCCCTCCAGGACCCCCCAGTGCGAGCCGCAGGCCCCGGAG
ATGCTGCAGCGAGCTCGAGAGTACAACGCGCGCCTGTTCGGCCTGGCGCAGCGCAGCGCCCGAGCCCTAC
TCGACTACGGCGTCACCGCGGACGCGCGCGCGCTGCTGGCGGGACAGCGCCACCTGCTGACGGCGCAGGA
CGAGAACGGAGACACACCACTGCACCTAGCCATCATCCACGGGCAGACCAGTGTCATTGAGCAGATAGTC
TATGTCATCCACCACGCCCAGGACCTCGGCGTTGTCAACCTCACCAACCACCTGCACCAGACGCCCCTGC
ACCTGGCGGTGATCACGGGGCAGACGAGTGTGGTGAGCTTTCTGCTGCGGGTAGGTGCAGACCCAGCTCT
GCTGGATCGGCATGGAGACTCAGCCATGCATCTGGCGCTGCGGGCAGGCGCTGGTGCTCCTGAGCTGCTG
CGTGCACTGCTTCAGAGTGGAGCTCCTGCTGTGCCCCAGCTGTTGCATATGCCTGACTTTGAGGGACTGT
ATCCAGTACACCTGGCGGTCCGAGCCCGAAGCCCTGAGTGCCTGGATCTGCTGGTGGACAGTGGGGCTGA
AGTGGAGGCCACAGAGCGGCAGGGGGGACGAACAGCCTTGCATCTAGCCACAGAGATGGAGGAGCTGGGG
TTGGTCACCCATCTGGTCACCAAGCTCCGGGCCAACGTGAACGCTCGCACCTTTGCGGGAAACACACCCC
TGCACCTGGCAGCTGGACTGGGGTACCCGACCCTCACCCACCTCCTTCTGAAGGCTGGTGCTGACATCCA
TGCTGAAAACGAGGAGCCCCTGTGCCCACTGCCTGCACCCCCTACCGCTGATAGCGACTCGGACTCTGAA
GGGCCTGAGAAGGACACCCGAAGCAGCTTCCGGGGCCACACGCCTCTTGACCTCACTTGCAGCACCAAGG
TGAAGACCTTGCTGCTAAATGCTGCTCAGAACACCATGGAGCCACCCCTGACCCCGCCCAGCCCAGCAGG
GCCGGGACTGTCACTTGGTGATACAGCTCTGCAGAACCTGGAGCAGCTGCTAGACGGGCCAGAAGCCCAG
GGCAGCTGGGCAGAGCTGGCAGAGCGTCTGGGGCTGCGCAGCCTGGTAGACACGTACCGACAGACAACCT
CACCCAGTGGCAGCCTCCTGCGCAGCTACGAGCTGGCTGGCGGGGACCTGGCAGGTCTACTGGAGGCCCT
GTCTGACATGGGCCTAGAGGAGGGAGTGAGGCTGCTGAGGGGTCCAGAAACCCGAGACAAGCTGCCCAGC
ACAGCAGAGGTGAAGGAAGACAGTGCGTACGGGAGCCAGTCAGTGGAGCAGGAGGCAGAGAAGCTGGGCC
CACCCCCTGAGCCACCAGGAGGGCTCTGCCACGGGCACCCCCAGCCTCAGGTGCACTGAGAATTCGCCAG
CACAGTGGTCGACCCTGTGGAATGTGTGTCAGTTAGGGTGTGGAAAGTCCCCAGGCTCCCCAGCAGGCAG
AAGTATGCAAAGCATGCATCTCAATTAGTCAGCAACCAGGTGTGGAAAGTCCCCAGGCTCCCCAGCAGGC
AGAAGTATGCAAAGCATGCATCTCAATTAGTCAGCAACCATAGTCCCGCCCCTAACTCCGCCCATCCCGC
CCCTAACTCCGCCCAGTTCCGCCC
